>Addgene plasmid #202904 | Salsa-BC63-P1F3 | addgene full sequence | sequence record 413446 | Addgene NGS Result
AGCGCCCAATACGCAAACCGCCTCTCCCCGCGCGTTGGCCGATTCATTAATGCAGTCGAGGGATCTCCAT
AAGAGAAGAGGGACAGCTATGACTGGGAGTAGTCAGGAGAGGAGGAAAAATCTGGCTAGTAAAACATGTA
AGGAAAATTTTAGGGATGTTAAAGAAAAAAATAACACAAAACAAAATATAAAAAAAATCTAACCTCAAGT
CAAGGCTTTTCTATGGAATAAGGAATGGACAGCAGGGGGCTGTTTCATATACTGATGACCTCTTTATAGC
CAACCTTTGTTCATGGCAGCCAGCATATGGGCATATGTTGCCAAACTCTAAACCAAATACTCATTCTGAT
GTTTTAAATGATTTGCCCTCCCATATGTCCTTCCGAGTGAGAGACACAAAAAATTCCAACACACTATTGC
AATGAAAATAAATTTCCTTTATTAGCCAGAAGTCAGATGCTCAAGGGGCTTCATGATGTCCCCATAATTT
TTGGCAGAGGGAAAAAGATCGATCTCAGTGGTATTTGTGAGCCAGGGCATTGGCCACACCAGCCACCACC
TTCTGATAGGCAGCCTGCACCTGAGGAGTGAATTCTTTGCCAAAATGATGAGACAGCACAACAACCAGCA
CGTTGCCCAGGAGCTGTAGGAAAGAGAAGAAGGCATGAACATGGTTAGCAGAGGGGCCCGGTTTGGACTC
AGAGTATTTTATCCTCATCTCAAACAGTGTATATCATTGTAACCATAAAGAGAAAGGCAGGATGATGACC
AGGGTGTAGTTGTTTCTACCAATAAGAATATTTCCACGCCAGCCAGAATTTATATGCAGAAATATTCTAC
CTTATCATTTAATTATAACAATTGTTCTCTAAAACTGTGCTGAAGTACAATATAATATACCCTGATTGCC
TTGAAAAAAAAGTGATTAGAGAAAGTACTTACAATCTGACAAATAAACAAAAGTGAATTTAAAAATTCGT
TACAAATGCAAGCTAAAGTTTAACGAAAAAGTTACAGAAAATGAAAAGAAAATAAGAGGAGACAATGGTT
GTCAACAGAGTAGAAAGTGAAAGAAACAAAATTATCATGAGGGTCCATGGTGATACAAGGGACATCTTCC
CATTCTAAACAACACCCTGAAAACTTTGCCCCCTCCATATAACATGAATTTTACAATAGCGAAAAAGAAA
GAACAATCAAGGGTCCCCAAACTCACCCTGAAGTTCTCAGCTCTAGAGATATCGTCGAGGCCGCGCTAGC
GTTTAAACTGTCGACCTTAATTAAGAGATCTGCTCGAGGCGCGTCAGCTGACTAGAGGATCCCCGGGTAC
CGAGCTCGAATTCGGGGCCGCGGAGGCTGGATCGGTCCCGGTGTCTTCTATGGAGGTCAAAACAGCGTGG
ATGGCGTCTCCAGGCGATCTGACGGTTCACTAAACGAGCTCTGCTTATATAGGCCTCCCACCGTACACGC
CTACCTCGACCCGGGTACCGAGCTCGACTTTCACTTTTCTCTATCACTGATAGGGAGTGGTAAACTCGAC
TTTCACTTTTCTCTATCACTGATAGGGAGTGGTAAACTCGACTTTCACTTTTCTCTATCACTGATAGGGA
GTGGTAAACTCGACTTTCACTTTTCTCTATCACTGATAGGGAGTGGTAAACTCGACTTTCACTTTTCTCT
ATCACTGATAGGGAGTGGTAAACTCGACCTATATAAGCAGAGCTCGTTTAGTGAACCGTCAGATCGCCTG
GAGACGCCATCCACGCTGTTTTGACCTCCATAGAAGACACCGGGACCGATCCAGCCTCCGCGGCCCCGAA
TTCCTGCAGCGGCCGCTCTAGAACTAGTGGATCCCCGCGGATGGTGAGCAAGGGCGAGGAGCTGTTCACC
GGGGTGGTGCCCATCCTGGTCGAGCTGGACGGCGACGTAAACGGCCACAAGTTCAGCGTGTCCGGCGAGG
GCGAGGGCGATGCCACCTACGGCAAGCTGACCCTGAAGTTCATCTGCACCACCGGCAAGCTGCCCGTGCC
CTGGCCCACCCTCGTGACCACCCTGACCTACGGCGTGCAGTGCTTCAGCCGCTACCCCGACCACATGAAG
CAGCACGACTTCTTCAAGTCCGCCATGCCCGAAGGCTACGTCCAGGAGCGCACCATCTTCTTCAAGGACG
ACGGCAACTACAAGACCCGCGCCGAGGTGAAGTTCGAGGGCGACACCCTGGTGAACCGCATCGAGCTGAA
GGGCATCGACTTCAAGGAGGACGGCAACATCCTGGGGCACAAGCTGGAGTACAACTACAACAGCCACAAC
GTCTATATCATGGCCGACAAGCAGAAGAACGGCATCAAGGTGAACTTCAAGATCCGCCACAACATCGAGG
ACGGCAGCGTGCAGCTCGCCGACCACTACCAGCAGAACACCCCCATCGGCGACGGCCCCGTGCTGCTGCC
CGACAACCACTACCTGAGCACCCAGTCCGCCCTGAGCAAAGACCCCAACGAGAAGCGCGATCACATGGTC
CTGCTGGAGTTCGTGACCGCCGCCGGGATCACTCTCGGCATGGACGAGCTGTACAAGTAAGAATCGACTG
GAATTCGATATCAAGCTTGTCGACCTAGTTCTAGAGGATCCAGACATGATAAGATACATTGATGAGTTTG
GACAAACCACAACTAGAATGCAGTGAAAAAAATGCTTTATTTGTGAAATTTGTGATGCTATTGCTTTATT
TGTAACCATTATAAGCTGCAATAAACAAGTTAACAACAACAATTGCATTCATTTTATGTTTCAGGTTCAG
GGGGAGGTGTGGGAGGTTTTTTAAAGCAAGTAAAACCTCTACAAATGTGGTATGGCTGATTATGATCCTG
CAAGCCTCGTCGTCCTGGCCGGACCACGCTATCTGTGCAAGGTCCCCGGCCCCGGACGCGCGCTCCATGA
GCAGAGCGCCCGCCGCCGAGGCGAAGACTCGGGCGGCGCCCTGCCCGTCCCACCAGGTCAACAGGCGGTA
ACCGGCCTCTTCATCGGGAATGCGCGCGACCTTCAGCATCGCCGGCATGTCCCCCTGGCGGACGGGAAGT
ATCCAGCTCGACCAAGCTGGCCGCGTCGAGTGAAGACGAAAGGGCCTCGTGATACGCCTATTTTTATAGG
TTAATGTCATGATAATAATGGTTTCTTAGACGTCAGGTGGCACTTTTCGGGGAAATGTGCGCGGAACCCC
TATTTGTTTATTTTTCTAAATACATTCAAATATGTATCCGCTCATGAGACAATAACCCTGATAAATGCTT
CAATAATATTGAAAAAGGAAGAGTATGAGTATTCAACATTTCCGTGTCGCCCTTATTCCCTTTTTTGCGG
CATTTTGCCTTCCTGTTTTTGCTCACCCAGAAACGCTGGTGAAAGTAAAAGATGCTGAAGATCAGTTGGG
TGCACGAGTGGGTTACATCGAACTGGATCTCAACAGCGGTAAGATCCTTGAGAGTTTTCGCCCCGAAGAA
CGTTTTCCAATGATGAGCACTTTTAAAGTTCTGCTATGTGGCGCGGTATTATCCCGTGTTGACGCCGGGC
AAGAGCAACTCGGTCGCCGCATACACTATTCTCAGAATGACTTGGTTGAGTACTCACCAGTCACAGAAAA
GCATCTTACGGATGGCATGACAGTAAGAGAATTATGCAGTGCTGCCATAACCATGAGTGATAACACTGCG
GCCAACTTACTTCTGACAACGATCGGAGGACCGAAGGAGCTAACCGCTTTTTTGCACAACATGGGGGATC
ATGTAACTCGCCTTGATCGTTGGGAACCGGAGCTGAATGAAGCCATACCAAACGACGAGCGTGACACCAC
GATGCCTGTAGCAATGGCAACAACGTTGCGCAAACTATTAACTGGCGAACTACTTACTCTAGCTTCCCGG
CAACAATTAATAGACTGGATGGAGGCGGATAAAGTTGCAGGACCACTTCTGCGCTCGGCCCTTCCGGCTG
GCTGGTTTATTGCTGATAAATCTGGAGCCGGTGAGCGTGGGTCTCGCGGTATCATTGCAGCACTGGGGCC
AGATGGTAAGCCCTCCCGTATCGTAGTTATCTACACGACGGGGAGTCAGGCAACTATGGATGAACGAAAT
AGACAGATCGCTGAGATAGGTGCCTCACTGATTAAGCATTGGTAACTGTCAGACCAAGTTTACTCATATA
TACTTTAGATTGATTTAAAACTTCATTTTTAATTTAAAAGGATCTAGGTGAAGATCCTTTTTGATAATCT
CATGACCAAAATCCCTTAACGTGAGTTTTCGTTCCACTGAGCGTCAGACCCCGTAGAAAAGATCAAAGGA
TCTTCTTGAGATCCTTTTTTTCTGCGCGTAATCTGCTGCTTGCAAACAAAAAAACCACCGCTACCAGCGG
TGGTTTGTTTGCCGGATCAAGAGCTACCAACTCTTTTTCCGAAGGTAACTGGCTTCAGCAGAGCGCAGAT
ACCAAATACTGTTCTTCTAGTGTAGCCGTAGTTAGGCCACCACTTCAAGAACTCTGTAGCACCGCCTACA
TACCTCGCTCTGCTAATCCTGTTACCAGTGGCTGCTGCCAGTGGCGATAAGTCGTGTCTTACCGGGTTGG
ACTCAAGACGATAGTTACCGGATAAGGCGCAGCGGTCGGGCTGAACGGGGGGTTCGTGCACACAGCCCAG
CTTGGAGCGAACGACCTACACCGAACTGAGATACCTACAGCGTGAGCTATGAGAAAGCGCCACGCTTCCC
GAAGGGAGAAAGGCGGACAGGTATCCGGTAAGCGGCAGGGTCGGAACAGGAGAGCGCACGAGGGAGCTTC
CAGGGGGAAACGCCTGGTATCTTTATAGTCCTGTCGGGTTTCGCCACCTCTGACTTGAGCGTCGATTTTT
GTGATGCTCGTCAGGGGGGCGGAGCCTATGGAAAAACGCCAGCAACGCGGCCTTTTTACGGTTCCTGGCC
TTTTGCTGGCCTTTTGCTCACATGTTCTTTCCTGCGTTATCCCCTGATTCTGTGGATAACCGTATTACCG
CCTTTGAGTGAGCTGATACCGCTCGCCGCAGCCGAACGACCGAGCGCAGCGAGTCAGTGAGCGAGGAAGC
GGAAG
Features (pLannotate 1.2.2; 17 found; start..end, strand, type, name):
      2..55      +  CDS            lacI (fragment): lac repressor; lacI; The lac repressor binds to the lac operator to inhibit transcription in E. coli. This inhibition can be relieved by adding lactose or isopropyl-β-D-thiogalactopyranoside (IPTG).
    388..443     -  polyA_signal   β-globin poly(A) signal: rabbit β-globin polyadenylation signal (Gil and Proudfoot, 1987)
    518..640     -  CDS            HBB: HBB_COLGU - Experimental evidence at transcript level: Swiss-Prot protein existence level 2. Involved in oxygen transport from the lung to the various peripheral tissues. From Colobus guereza (Mantled guereza) (Eastern black-and-white colobus monkey).
    644..1216    -  intron         β-globin intron: intron from rabbit β-globin gene
   1312..1343    -  misc_feature   MCS (fragment): pUC18/19 multiple cloning site
   1437..1475    -  promoter       minimal CMV promoter: human cytomegalovirus (CMV) immediate early promoter
   1493..1708    -  protein_bind   tetracycline response element (fragment): contains seven copies of the tetracycline operator tetO tetracycline repressor TetR
   1708..1753    +  promoter       TRE3GV promoter (fragment): 3rd-generation Tet-responsive promoter that can be activated by binding of Tet-On® 3G, optimized for retroviral and lentiviral vectors
   1829..1856    +  misc_feature   MCS (fragment): pBluescript multiple cloning site
   1861..2580    +  CDS            EGFP: the original enhanced GFP (Yang et al., 1996) mammalian codon-optimized
   2590..2613    +  misc_feature   MCS (fragment): pBluescript multiple cloning site
   2627..2761    -  polyA_signal   SV40 poly(A) signal: SV40 polyadenylation signal
   2784..2867    -  CDS            large T antigen (fragment): large T antigen from SV40 (simian virus 40)
   2861..3091    -  CDS            str (fragment): STR_KLEPN - Protein inferred from homology: Swiss-Prot protein existence level 3. The aminoglycoside phosphotransferases achieve inactivation of their antibiotic substrates by phosphorylation. From Klebsiella pneumoniae.
   3210..3314    +  promoter       AmpR promoter: bla
   3315..4175    +  CDS            AmpR: β-lactamase; bla; confers resistance to ampicillin, carbenicillin, and related antibiotics
   4346..4934    +  rep_origin     ori: high-copy-number ColE1/pMB1/pBR322/pUC origin of replication
