[The description below was written by a language model from this plasmid's Addgene catalogue record and pLannotate feature annotations shown in this document.]
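Description:
Salsa-BC63-P1F3 is a mammalian expression reporter plasmid of about 5.1 kb built on the pCER206 backbone. It is one member of a barcoded reporter set used in PRESTO-Salsa, a highly multiplexed GPCR activity screening approach. It is propagated in E. coli as a high-copy plasmid through a ColE1/pUC-type origin and is selected with ampicillin through the bla gene and its native promoter. No intact mammalian selection marker is annotated. Short matches to lacI, SV40 large T antigen and an aminoglycoside phosphotransferase appear to be backbone remnants rather than functional genes.

The payload is a synthetic insert of about 730 bp, described as EGFP/BC63 and placed under a tetracycline response element. The feature table shows a central block of tetO repeats that appears to be bidirectional. On one side, a TRE3G-type promoter fragment drives mammalian codon-optimized EGFP. On the other side, a minimal CMV promoter faces the opposite direction toward a polylinker fragment, a rabbit β-globin intron, a β-globin exon fragment and a β-globin polyadenylation signal. No coding sequence is annotated in that second arm.

The BC63 barcode is not annotated separately. The BsrGI and HindIII cloning sites suggest it lies just downstream of the EGFP coding region, so it would be carried on the reporter transcript. An SV40 poly(A) signal is annotated after EGFP, although on the reverse strand.

A TRE promoter is silent until a tetracycline-type transactivator binds it. The reporter would therefore produce EGFP and barcoded RNA when such a transactivator is present, which should allow the signal from one receptor to be identified by its barcode in pooled assays. The record does not state which receptor is paired with this barcode.
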