Addgene plasmid #202904: Salsa-BC63-P1F3
Purpose: Expression of barcoded reporter plasmid for PRESTO-Salsa; EGFP/BC63
Depositing lab: Noah Palm. Depositing organization: Yale University. Publication: Highly multiplexed bioactivity screening reveals human and microbiota metabolome-GPCRome interactions. Chen H, Rosen CE, Gonzalez-Hernandez JA, Song D, Potempa J, Ring AM, Palm NW. Cell. 2023 Jul 6;186(14):3095-3110.e19. doi: 10.1016/j.cell.2023.05.024. Epub 2023 Jun 14. PubMed 37321219.
Backbone
  Vector backbone: pCER206
  Vector type: Mammalian Expression
Growth in bacteria
  Bacterial resistance: Ampicillin, 100 μg/mL
  Growth temperature: 37°C
  Growth strain: DH5alpha
  Copy number: High Copy
Gene/Insert
  Gene/Insert name: EGFP/BC63
  Species: Synthetic
  Insert size (bp): 730
  Promoter: Tet Response Element (TRE)
  Cloning method: Restriction Enzyme; 5′ cloning site BsrGI (not destroyed); 3′ cloning site HindIII (not destroyed)
  Sequencing primers: 5′ Custom primer (GAAGCGCGATCACATGG)
Terms and licenses: Academic/Nonprofit Terms; Industry Terms: Not Available to Industry
How to cite: Salsa-BC63-P1F3 was a gift from Noah Palm (Addgene plasmid # 202904 ; http://n2t.net/addgene:202904 ; RRID:Addgene_202904)
