>Addgene plasmid #202904 | Salsa-BC63-P1F3 | depositor partial sequence | sequence record 393777 | BC63
GAATCGACTG
